Addgene plasmid #189956: pLKO.1-Tet-Puro-shMMERVK10c_2 (inducible)
Purpose: shRNA mediated knockdown
Depositing lab: Denes Hnisz. Depositing organization: Max Planck Institute for Molecular Genetics. Publication: Hijacking of transcriptional condensates by endogenous retroviruses. Asimi V, Sampath Kumar A, Niskanen H, Riemenschneider C, Hetzel S, Naderi J, Fasching N, Popitsch N, Du M, Kretzmer H, Smith ZD, Weigert R, Walther M, Mamde S, Meierhofer D, Wittler L, Buschow R, Timmermann B, Cisse II, Ameres SL, Meissner A, Hnisz D. Nat Genet. 2022 Aug;54(8):1238-1247. doi: 10.1038/s41588-022-01132-w. Epub 2022 Jul 21. PubMed 35864192.
Backbone
  Vector backbone: pLKO.1 Tet Puro
  Vector type: Lentiviral
Growth in bacteria
  Bacterial resistance: Ampicillin, 100 μg/mL
  Growth temperature: 37°C
  Growth strain: NEB Stable
  Copy number: High Copy
Gene/Insert
  Gene/Insert name: ERV_MMERVK10c
  gRNA/shRNA sequence: CAAGGCCGTTATGGAAATTAA
  Species: M. musculus (mouse)
  Cloning method: Restriction Enzyme; 5′ cloning site unknown (unknown if destroyed)
Terms and licenses: Academic/Nonprofit Terms; Industry Terms: Not Available to Industry
How to cite: pLKO.1-Tet-Puro-shMMERVK10c_2 (inducible) was a gift from Denes Hnisz (Addgene plasmid # 189956 ; http://n2t.net/addgene:189956 ; RRID:Addgene_189956)
