[The description below was written by a language model from this plasmid's Addgene catalogue record and pLannotate feature annotations shown in this document.]
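Description:
pLKO.1-Tet-Puro-shMMERVK10c_2 (inducible) is a lentiviral shRNA vector built on a backbone recorded as pLKO.1 Tet Puro, carrying a hairpin directed against the mouse endogenous retrovirus family MMERVK10c. It is propagated in E. coli through a high-copy ColE1/pUC-type origin with ampicillin selection (AmpR under its own bla promoter). An f1 origin and leftover cloning-vector elements (lac promoter/operator, lacZα and lacI fragments, T3 and T7 promoters) are also present in the bacterial portion.

The viral cassette has a third-generation, self-inactivating layout. An RSV promoter fused to a truncated HIV-1 5' LTR drives genomic RNA production in packaging cells. It is followed by the Ψ packaging signal with a partial gag sequence and the Rev response element for Rev-dependent nuclear export. The cassette ends in a ΔU3 3' LTR that disables LTR promoter activity after integration. Between these sit a human U6 RNA polymerase III promoter, with the shRNA presumably occupying the unannotated gap just downstream, then a cPPT/CTS element that aids nuclear import of the viral DNA. A human PGK promoter then drives puromycin N-acetyltransferase, allowing selection of transduced mammalian cells. An SV40 poly(A) signal and SV40 origin lie just outside the 3' LTR.

The name and backbone describe the construct as tetracycline-inducible, but the 7,084 nt feature table annotates only a standard U6 promoter and no Tet repressor, Tet operator or IRES. The basis of inducibility therefore cannot be confirmed from the annotated sequence. The stated purpose is shRNA-mediated knockdown, here of MMERVK10c transcripts in mouse cells. The cloning sites used for the hairpin are not recorded.
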