Features (pLannotate 1.2.2; 25 found; start..end, strand, type, name):
      1..511     +  promoter       hPGK promoter: human phosphoglycerate kinase 1 promoter
    533..1132    +  CDS            PuroR: puromycin N-acetyltransferase; pac from Streptomyces alboniger; confers resistance to puromycin
   1175..1258    +  CDS            nef (fragment): NEF_HV1Z2 - Experimental evidence at protein level: Swiss-Prot protein existence level 1. Extracellular Nef protein targets CD4(+) T-lymphocytes for apoptosis by interacting with CXCR4 surface receptors. From Human immunodeficiency virus type 1 group M subtype D (isolate Z2/CDC-Z34) (HIV-1).
   1260..1493    +  LTR            3' LTR (ΔU3): self-inactivating 3' long terminal repeat (LTR) from HIV-1
   1565..1686    +  polyA_signal   SV40 poly(A) signal: SV40 polyadenylation signal
   1726..1861    +  rep_origin     SV40 ori: SV40 origin of replication
   1882..1900    -  promoter       T7 promoter: promoter for bacteriophage T7 RNA polymerase
   1908..2063    +  CDS            lacZα (fragment): LacZα fragment of β-galactosidase; lacZ fragment
   2068..2496    +  rep_origin     f1 ori (sequence partly withheld): f1 bacteriophage origin of replication; arrow indicates direction of (+) strand synthesis
   2549..2653    +  promoter       AmpR promoter: bla
   2654..3514    +  CDS            AmpR: β-lactamase; bla; confers resistance to ampicillin, carbenicillin, and related antibiotics
   3685..4273    +  rep_origin     ori: high-copy-number ColE1/pMB1/pBR322/pUC origin of replication
   4456..4548    +  CDS            lacI (fragment): lac repressor; lacI; The lac repressor binds to the lac operator to inhibit transcription in E. coli. This inhibition can be relieved by adding lactose or isopropyl-β-D-thiogalactopyranoside (IPTG).
   4561..4582    +  protein_bind   CAP binding site: CAP binding activates transcription in the presence of cAMP. E. coli catabolite activator protein
   4597..4627    +  promoter       lac promoter: promoter for the E. coli lac operon
   4635..4651    +  protein_bind   lac operator: The lac repressor binds to the lac operator to inhibit transcription in E. coli. This inhibition can be relieved by adding lactose or isopropyl-β-D-thiogalactopyranoside (IPTG). lac repressor encoded by lacI
   4696..4714    +  promoter       T3 promoter: promoter for bacteriophage T3 RNA polymerase
   4742..4968    +  promoter       RSV promoter: Rous sarcoma virus enhancer/promoter
   4969..5149    +  LTR            5' LTR (truncated): truncated 5' long terminal repeat (LTR) from HIV-1
   5196..5321    +  misc_feature   HIV-1 Ψ: packaging signal of human immunodeficiency virus type 1
   5305..5668    +  CDS            HIV-1 gag (fragment): gag protein from human immunodeficiency virus 1; gag
   5814..6047    +  misc_feature   RRE: The Rev response element (RRE) of HIV-1 allows for Rev-dependent mRNA export from the nucleus to the cytoplasm.
   6424..6524    +  CDS            Rev (fragment): human immunodeficiency virus 1 (HIV-1) Rev protein; rev; enhances nuclear export of unspliced and incompletely spliced viral mRNAs
   6574..6814    +  promoter       U6 promoter: RNA polymerase III promoter for human U6 snRNA
   6919..7036    +  misc_feature   cPPT/CTS: central polypurine tract and central termination sequence of HIV-1
>Addgene plasmid #189956 | pLKO.1-Tet-Puro-shMMERVK10c_2 (inducible) | addgene full sequence | sequence record 371395 | Addgene NGS Result
GGGGTTGGGGTTGCGCCTTTTCCAAGGCAGCCCTGGGTTTGCGCAGGGACGCGGCTGCTCTGGGCGTGGT
TCCGGGAAACGCAGCGGCGCCGACCCTGGGTCTCGCACATTCTTCACGTCCGTTCGCAGCGTCACCCGGA
TCTTCGCCGCTACCCTTGTGGGCCCCCCGGCGACGCTTCCTGCTCCGCCCCTAAGTCGGGAAGGTTCCTT
GCGGTTCGCGGCGTGCCGGACGTGACAAACGGAAGCCGCACGTCTCACTAGTACCCTCGCAGACGGACAG
CGCCAGGGAGCAATGGCAGCGCGCCGACCGCGATGGGCTGTGGCCAATAGCGGCTGCTCAGCAGGGCGCG
CCGAGAGCAGCGGCCGGGAAGGGGCGGTGCGGGAGGCGGGGTGTGGGGCGGTAGTGTGGGCCCTGTTCCT
GCCCGCGCGGTGTTCCGCATTCTGCAAGCCTCCGGAGCGCACGTCGGCAGTCGGCTCCCTCGTTGACCGA
ATCACCGACCTCTCTCCCCAGGGGGATCCACCGGAGCTTACCATGACCGAGTACAAGCCCACGGTGCGCC
TCGCCACCCGCGACGACGTCCCCAGGGCCGTACGCACCCTCGCCGCCGCGTTCGCCGACTACCCCGCCAC
GCGCCACACCGTCGATCCGGACCGCCACATCGAGCGGGTCACCGAGCTGCAAGAACTCTTCCTCACGCGC
GTCGGGCTCGACATCGGCAAGGTGTGGGTCGCGGACGACGGCGCCGCGGTGGCGGTCTGGACCACGCCGG
AGAGCGTCGAAGCGGGGGCGGTGTTCGCCGAGATCGGCCCGCGCATGGCCGAGTTGAGCGGTTCCCGGCT
GGCCGCGCAGCAACAGATGGAAGGCCTCCTGGCGCCGCACCGGCCCAAGGAGCCCGCGTGGTTCCTGGCC
ACCGTCGGCGTCTCGCCCGACCACCAGGGCAAGGGTCTGGGCAGCGCCGTCGTGCTCCCCGGAGTGGAGG
CGGCCGAGCGCGCCGGGGTGCCCGCCTTCCTGGAGACCTCCGCGCCCCGCAACCTCCCCTTCTACGAGCG
GCTCGGCTTCACCGTCACCGCCGACGTCGAGGTGCCCGAAGGACCGCGCACCTGGTGCATGACCCGCAAG
CCCGGTGCCTGACGCCCGCCCCACGACCCGCAGCGCCCGACCGAAAGGAGCGCACGACCCCATGCATCGG
TACCTTTAAGACCAATGACTTACAAGGCAGCTGTAGATCTTAGCCACTTTTTAAAAGAAAAGGGGGGACT
GGAAGGGCTAATTCACTCCCAACGAAGACAAGATCTGCTTTTTGCTTGTACTGGGTCTCTCTGGTTAGAC
CAGATCTGAGCCTGGGAGCTCTCTGGCTAACTAGGGAACCCACTGCTTAAGCCTCAATAAAGCTTGCCTT
GAGTGCTTCAAGTAGTGTGTGCCCGTCTGTTGTGTGACTCTGGTAACTAGAGATCCCTCAGACCCTTTTA
GTCAGTGTGGAAAATCTCTAGCAGTAGTAGTTCATGTCATCTTATTATTCAGTATTTATAACTTGCAAAG
AAATGAATATCAGAGAGTGAGAGGAACTTGTTTATTGCAGCTTATAATGGTTACAAATAAAGCAATAGCA
TCACAAATTTCACAAATAAAGCATTTTTTTCACTGCATTCTAGTTGTGGTTTGTCCAAACTCATCAATGT
ATCTTATCATGTCTGGCTCTAGCTATCCCGCCCCTAACTCCGCCCATCCCGCCCCTAACTCCGCCCAGTT
CCGCCCATTCTCCGCCCCATGGCTGACTAATTTTTTTTATTTATGCAGAGGCCGAGGCCGCCTCGGCCTC
TGAGCTATTCCAGAAGTAGTGAGGAGGCTTTTTTGGAGGCCTAGGGACGTACCCAATTCGCCCTATAGTG
AGTCGTATTACGCGCGCTCACTGGCCGTCGTTTTACAACGTCGTGACTGGGAAAACCCTGGCGTTACCCA
ACTTAATCGCCTTGCAGCACATCCCCCTTTCGCCAGCTGGCGTAATAGCGAAGAGGCCCGCACCGATCGC
CCTTCCCAACAGTTGCGCAGCCTGAATGGCGAATGGG
[124 nt withheld, positions 2068-2191]
C
[91 nt withheld, positions 2193-2283]
A
[49 nt withheld, positions 2285-2333]
CCTTTGACGTTGGAGTCCACGTTCTTT
[37 nt withheld, positions 2361-2397]
ACCCTATCTCGGTCTATTCTTTTGATTTATAAGGGATTTTGCCGATTTCGGCCTATTGGTTAAAAAATGA
GCTGATTTAACAAAAATTTAACGCGAATTTTAACAAAATATTAACGCTTACAATTTAGGTGGCACTTTTC
GGGGAAATGTGCGCGGAACCCCTATTTGTTTATTTTTCTAAATACATTCAAATATGTATCCGCTCATGAG
ACAATAACCCTGATAAATGCTTCAATAATATTGAAAAAGGAAGAGTATGAGTATTCAACATTTCCGTGTC
GCCCTTATTCCCTTTTTTGCGGCATTTTGCCTTCCTGTTTTTGCTCACCCAGAAACGCTGGTGAAAGTAA
AAGATGCTGAAGATCAGTTGGGTGCACGAGTGGGTTACATCGAACTGGATCTCAACAGCGGTAAGATCCT
TGAGAGTTTTCGCCCCGAAGAACGTTTTCCAATGATGAGCACTTTTAAAGTTCTGCTATGTGGCGCGGTA
TTATCCCGTATTGACGCCGGGCAAGAGCAACTCGGTCGCCGCATACACTATTCTCAGAATGACTTGGTTG
AGTACTCACCAGTCACAGAAAAGCATCTTACGGATGGCATGACAGTAAGAGAATTATGCAGTGCTGCCAT
AACCATGAGTGATAACACTGCGGCCAACTTACTTCTGACAACGATCGGAGGACCGAAGGAGCTAACCGCT
TTTTTGCACAACATGGGGGATCATGTAACTCGCCTTGATCGTTGGGAACCGGAGCTGAATGAAGCCATAC
CAAACGACGAGCGTGACACCACGATGCCTGTAGCAATGGCAACAACGTTGCGCAAACTATTAACTGGCGA
ACTACTTACTCTAGCTTCCCGGCAACAATTAATAGACTGGATGGAGGCGGATAAAGTTGCAGGACCACTT
CTGCGCTCGGCCCTTCCGGCTGGCTGGTTTATTGCTGATAAATCTGGAGCCGGTGAGCGTGGGTCTCGCG
GTATCATTGCAGCACTGGGGCCAGATGGTAAGCCCTCCCGTATCGTAGTTATCTACACGACGGGGAGTCA
GGCAACTATGGATGAACGAAATAGACAGATCGCTGAGATAGGTGCCTCACTGATTAAGCATTGGTAACTG
TCAGACCAAGTTTACTCATATATACTTTAGATTGATTTAAAACTTCATTTTTAATTTAAAAGGATCTAGG
TGAAGATCCTTTTTGATAATCTCATGACCAAAATCCCTTAACGTGAGTTTTCGTTCCACTGAGCGTCAGA
CCCCGTAGAAAAGATCAAAGGATCTTCTTGAGATCCTTTTTTTCTGCGCGTAATCTGCTGCTTGCAAACA
AAAAAACCACCGCTACCAGCGGTGGTTTGTTTGCCGGATCAAGAGCTACCAACTCTTTTTCCGAAGGTAA
CTGGCTTCAGCAGAGCGCAGATACCAAATACTGTTCTTCTAGTGTAGCCGTAGTTAGGCCACCACTTCAA
GAACTCTGTAGCACCGCCTACATACCTCGCTCTGCTAATCCTGTTACCAGTGGCTGCTGCCAGTGGCGAT
AAGTCGTGTCTTACCGGGTTGGACTCAAGACGATAGTTACCGGATAAGGCGCAGCGGTCGGGCTGAACGG
GGGGTTCGTGCACACAGCCCAGCTTGGAGCGAACGACCTACACCGAACTGAGATACCTACAGCGTGAGCT
ATGAGAAAGCGCCACGCTTCCCGAAGGGAGAAAGGCGGACAGGTATCCGGTAAGCGGCAGGGTCGGAACA
GGAGAGCGCACGAGGGAGCTTCCAGGGGGAAACGCCTGGTATCTTTATAGTCCTGTCGGGTTTCGCCACC
TCTGACTTGAGCGTCGATTTTTGTGATGCTCGTCAGGGGGGCGGAGCCTATGGAAAAACGCCAGCAACGC
GGCCTTTTTACGGTTCCTGGCCTTTTGCTGGCCTTTTGCTCACATGTTCTTTCCTGCGTTATCCCCTGAT
TCTGTGGATAACCGTATTACCGCCTTTGAGTGAGCTGATACCGCTCGCCGCAGCCGAACGACCGAGCGCA
GCGAGTCAGTGAGCGAGGAAGCGGAAGAGCGCCCAATACGCAAACCGCCTCTCCCCGCGCGTTGGCCGAT
TCATTAATGCAGCTGGCACGACAGGTTTCCCGACTGGAAAGCGGGCAGTGAGCGCAACGCAATTAATGTG
AGTTAGCTCACTCATTAGGCACCCCAGGCTTTACACTTTATGCTTCCGGCTCGTATGTTGTGTGGAATTG
TGAGCGGATAACAATTTCACACAGGAAACAGCTATGACCATGATTACGCCAAGCGCGCAATTAACCCTCA
CTAAAGGGAACAAAAGCTGGAGCTGCAAGCTTAATGTAGTCTTATGCAATACTCTTGTAGTCTTGCAACA
TGGTAACGATGAGTTAGCAACATGCCTTACAAGGAGAGAAAAAGCACCGTGCATGCCGATTGGTGGAAGT
AAGGTGGTACGATCGTGCCTTATTAGGAAGGCAACAGACGGGTCTGACATGGATTGGACGAACCACTGAA
TTGCCGCATTGCAGAGATATTGTATTTAAGTGCCTAGCTCGATACATAAACGGGTCTCTCTGGTTAGACC
AGATCTGAGCCTGGGAGCTCTCTGGCTAACTAGGGAACCCACTGCTTAAGCCTCAATAAAGCTTGCCTTG
AGTGCTTCAAGTAGTGTGTGCCCGTCTGTTGTGTGACTCTGGTAACTAGAGATCCCTCAGACCCTTTTAG
TCAGTGTGGAAAATCTCTAGCAGTGGCGCCCGAACAGGGACTTGAAAGCGAAAGGGAAACCAGAGGAGCT
CTCTCGACGCAGGACTCGGCTTGCTGAAGCGCGCACGGCAAGAGGCGAGGGGCGGCGACTGGTGAGTACG
CCAAAAATTTTGACTAGCGGAGGCTAGAAGGAGAGAGATGGGTGCGAGAGCGTCAGTATTAAGCGGGGGA
GAATTAGATCGCGATGGGAAAAAATTCGGTTAAGGCCAGGGGGAAAGAAAAAATATAAATTAAAACATAT
AGTATGGGCAAGCAGGGAGCTAGAACGATTCGCAGTTAATCCTGGCCTGTTAGAAACATCAGAAGGCTGT
AGACAAATACTGGGACAGCTACAACCATCCCTTCAGACAGGATCAGAAGAACTTAGATCATTATATAATA
CAGTAGCAACCCTCTATTGTGTGCATCAAAGGATAGAGATAAAAGACACCAAGGAAGCTTTAGACAAGAT
AGAGGAAGAGCAAAACAAAAGTAAGACCACCGCACAGCAAGCGGCCGCTGATCTTCAGACCTGGAGGAGG
AGATATGAGGGACAATTGGAGAAGTGAATTATATAAATATAAAGTAGTAAAAATTGAACCATTAGGAGTA
GCACCCACCAAGGCAAAGAGAAGAGTGGTGCAGAGAGAAAAAAGAGCAGTGGGAATAGGAGCTTTGTTCC
TTGGGTTCTTGGGAGCAGCAGGAAGCACTATGGGCGCAGCGTCAATGACGCTGACGGTACAGGCCAGACA
ATTATTGTCTGGTATAGTGCAGCAGCAGAACAATTTGCTGAGGGCTATTGAGGCGCAACAGCATCTGTTG
CAACTCACAGTCTGGGGCATCAAGCAGCTCCAGGCAAGAATCCTGGCTGTGGAAAGATACCTAAAGGATC
AACAGCTCCTGGGGATTTGGGGTTGCTCTGGAAAACTCATTTGCACCACTGCTGTGCCTTGGAATGCTAG
TTGGAGTAATAAATCTCTGGAACAGATTTGGAATCACACGACCTGGATGGAGTGGGACAGAGAAATTAAC
AATTACACAAGCTTAATACACTCCTTAATTGAAGAATCGCAAAACCAGCAAGAAAAGAATGAACAAGAAT
TATTGGAATTAGATAAATGGGCAAGTTTGTGGAATTGGTTTAACATAACAAATTGGCTGTGGTATATAAA
ATTATTCATAATGATAGTAGGAGGCTTGGTAGGTTTAAGAATAGTTTTTGCTGTACTTTCTATAGTGAAT
AGAGTTAGGCAGGGATATTCACCATTATCGTTTCAGACCCACCTCCCAACCCCGAGGGGACCCGACAGGC
CCGAAGGAATAGAAGAAGAAGGTGGAGAGAGAGACAGAGACAGATCCATTCGATTAGTGAACGGATCTCG
ACGGTATCGATCACGAGACTAGCCTCGAGCGGCCGCCCCCTTCACCGAGGGCCTATTTCCCATGATTCCT
TCATATTTGCATATACGATACAAGGCTGTTAGAGAGATAATTGGAATTAATTTGACTGTAAACACAAAGA
TATTAGTACAAAATACGTGACGTAGAAAGTAATAATTTCTTGGGTAGTTTGCAGTTTTAAAATTATGTTT
TAAAATGGACTATCATATGCTTACCGTAACTTGAAAGTATTTCGATTTCTTGGCTTTATATATCTTGTGG
AAAGGACGAAACACCGGCAAGGCCGTTATGGAAATTAACTCGAGTTAATTTCCATAACGGCCTTGTTTTT
GAATTCTCGACCTCGAGACAAATGGCAGTATTCATCCACAATTTTAAAAGAAAAGGGGGGATTGGGGGGT
ACAGTGCAGGGGAAAGAATAGTAGACATAATAGCAACAGACATACAAACTAAAGAATTACAAAAACAAAT
TACAAAAATTCAAAATTTTCGGGTTTATTACAGGGACAGCAGAGATCCACTTTGGCCGCGGCTCGAG
